Addgene plasmid #55184: pCoofy41
Purpose: (Empty Backbone) Insect expression vector for parallel SLIC cloning. C-terminal tags can be added during SLIC.
Depositing lab: Sabine Suppmann. Depositing organization: Max Planck Institute of Biochemistry. Publication: A new method to customize protein expression vectors for fast, efficient and background free parallel cloning. Scholz J, Besir H, Strasser C, Suppmann S. BMC Biotechnol. 2013 Feb 14;13(1):12. 10.1186/1472-6750-13-12 PubMed 23410102.
Backbone
  Vector backbone: pFastBac
  Backbone manufacturer: Life Technologies
  Backbone size (bp): 6063
  Vector type: Bacterial Expression
  Promoter: pPH (Polyhedrin promoter)
  Tag / fusion protein: PreScission site (3C protease site) (N terminal on backbone); His10-Stop-OneStrep-Stop-S-tag-Stop-CBP-HPC4-Stop-CPD54 (C terminal on backbone)
Growth in bacteria
  Bacterial resistance: Ampicillin, 100 μg/mL
  Growth temperature: 37°C
  Growth strain: DB3.1
  Growth instructions: ccdB Survival cells are NOT suitable for the unmodified plasmid containing the ccdB gene. The plasmid is provided in the recommended DB3.1 strain.
  Copy number: High Copy
Gene/Insert
  Sequencing primers: 5′ Polyhedrin-F; 3′ SV40pA-R
Terms and licenses: Academic/Nonprofit Terms; Industry Terms: Not Available to Industry
Depositor comments: C-terminal tags are separated by a stop codon. Depending on the LP2 primer used in SLIC, the desired C-terminal tag(s) can be fused to the target gene Use the one of the following linearization primers pairs for SLIC cloning. Choose one LP1 forward vector primer and one LP2 reverse vector primer: LP1 forward vector primer: SLIC Primer (3C site) 5' GGGCCCCTGGAACAGAACTTCCAG 3' LP2 - select an LP2 primer below depending on which C-terminal tags you want to include fused to your gene of interest: none SLIC Primer 5' CGCCATTAACCTGATGTTCTGGGG 3' 10His- SLIC Primer 5`GAGCATCATCATCATCACCAC 3' StrepOne - SLIC Primer 5`AGCGCTTGGAGCCACCCGCAG 3' S-Tag - SLIC Primer 5`AAAGAAACCGCTGCTGCTAAATTCG 3' HPC4 - SLIC Primer 5`GAGGACCAGGTGGACCCCCGG 3' Æ54CPD - SLIC Primer 5`GGCAGCGGCAAGATCCTGCAC 3' Test each preparation of the plasmid by transforming it into non-resistant cells (ex. DH5a) to ensure negative selection by ccdB kills all the transformed cells as expected.
How to cite: pCoofy41 was a gift from Sabine Suppmann (Addgene plasmid # 55184 ; http://n2t.net/addgene:55184 ; RRID:Addgene_55184)
