[The description below was written by a language model from this plasmid's Addgene catalogue record and pLannotate feature annotations shown in this document.]
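Description:
pCoofy41 is an empty pFastBac-derived baculovirus donor vector of about 6.1 kb, designed for parallel SLIC (sequence- and ligation-independent) cloning of genes for expression in insect cells. The catalogue lists the vector type as bacterial expression, but the stated purpose and the polyhedrin promoter point to insect expression. It is maintained in E. coli through a high-copy ColE1/pUC-type origin with ampicillin resistance, and it also carries an f1 origin. Between the Tn7R and Tn7L ends lies a mini-Tn7 element containing a gentamicin resistance gene driven by the Pc integron promoter, together with the expression cassette. In the pFastBac system this arrangement allows the cassette to be transposed into a baculovirus bacmid.

The cassette runs from the Autographa californica polyhedrin promoter to an SV40 polyadenylation signal. Where the insert would go, it holds a ccdB gyrase-toxin gene, which is replaced by the gene of interest during SLIC. Uncut or parental plasmid therefore kills standard cloning strains, giving background-free selection, and the unmodified vector must be kept in a ccdB-tolerant host. A PreScission (3C protease) site sits upstream as the 5′ SLIC homology region.

Downstream of ccdB is a series of C-terminal tags, each separated by a stop codon: His10, One-Strep (annotated as Twin-Strep), S-tag, calmodulin-binding peptide (annotated as an MYLK2 fragment) with HPC4, and a Vibrio cholerae MARTX cysteine protease domain (CPD, annotated as an rtxA fragment). The reverse primer chosen to linearise the vector determines which tag or tags are fused to the target protein, or whether none is. The two sequence records, 6,044 and 6,063 nt, have the same annotated features and differ only by a small length discrepancy upstream of the polyhedrin promoter.
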