Features (pLannotate 1.2.2; 20 found; start..end, strand, type, name):
      2..456     +  rep_origin     f1 ori (sequence partly withheld): f1 bacteriophage origin of replication; arrow indicates direction of (+) strand synthesis
    482..586     +  promoter       AmpR promoter: bla
    587..1447    +  CDS            AmpR: β-lactamase; bla; confers resistance to ampicillin, carbenicillin, and related antibiotics
   1618..2206    +  rep_origin     ori: high-copy-number ColE1/pMB1/pBR322/pUC origin of replication
   2392..2443    -  misc_feature   bom (fragment): basis of mobility region from pBR322
   2511..2735    -  mobile_element Tn7R: mini-Tn7 element (right end of the Tn7 transposon) Tn7
   2802..3335    -  CDS            GmR: gentamycin acetyltransferase; aacC1; confers resistance to gentamycin
   3505..3533    -  promoter       Pc promoter: intI1 (promoter lies within the coding sequence); class 1 integron promoter
   3511..3858    -  CDS            YPR2_ECOLX (fragment): Protein predicted: Swiss-Prot protein existence level 4. From Escherichia coli.
   3885..3976    +  promoter       polyhedrin promoter: polh from Autographa californica; promoter for the baculovirus polyhedrin gene
   4117..4419    +  CDS            ccdB: CcdB, a bacterial toxin that poisons DNA gyrase; ccdB; Plasmids containing the ccdB gene cannot be propagated in standard E. coli strains.
   4435..4452    +  CDS            9xHis (fragment): 9xHis affinity tag
   4456..4545    +  CDS            Twin-Strep-tag: two Strep-Tag®II moieties connected by a linker for enhanced binding to Strep-Tactin®, an engineered form of streptavidin (Schmidt et al., 2013)
   4549..4593    +  CDS            S-Tag: affinity and epitope tag derived from pancreatic ribonuclease A
   4597..4680    +  CDS            MYLK2 (fragment): MYLK2_HUMAN - Experimental evidence at protein level: Swiss-Prot protein existence level 1. Implicated in the level of global muscle contraction and cardiac function. Phosphorylates a specific serine in the N-terminus of a myosin light chain. From Homo sapiens (Human).
   4727..5347    +  CDS            rtxA (fragment): MARTX_VIBCH - Also known as rtx From Vibrio cholerae serotype O1 (strain ATCC 39315 / El Tor Inaba N16961).
   5428..5511    +  CDS            large T antigen (fragment): large T antigen from SV40 (simian virus 40)
   5534..5668    +  polyA_signal   SV40 poly(A) signal: SV40 polyadenylation signal
   5697..5862    -  mobile_element Tn7L: mini-Tn7 element (left end of the Tn7 transposon) Tn7
   6025..6041    +  CDS            lacZα (fragment): LacZα fragment of β-galactosidase; lacZ fragment
>Addgene plasmid #55184 | pCoofy41 | addgene full sequence | sequence record 464534 | Addgene Long Read Sequencing Result
G
[124 nt withheld, positions 2-125]
C
[91 nt withheld, positions 127-217]
A
[49 nt withheld, positions 219-267]
CCTTTGACGTTGGAGTCCACGTTCTT
[37 nt withheld, positions 294-330]
ACCCTATCTCGGTCTATTCTTTTGATTTATAAGGGATTTTGCCGATTTCGGCCTATTGGTTAAAAAATGA
GCTGATTTAACAAAAATTTAACGCGAATTTTAACAAAATATTAACGCTTACAATTTAGGTGGCACTTTTC
GGGGAAATGTGCGCGGAACCCCTATTTGTTTATTTTTCTAAATACATTCAAATATGTATCCGCTCATGAG
ACAATAACCCTGATAAATGCTTCAATAATATTGAAAAAGGAAGAGTATGAGTATTCAACATTTCCGTGTC
GCCCTTATTCCCTTTTTTGCGGCATTTTGCCTTCCTGTTTTTGCTCACCCAGAAACGCTGGTGAAAGTAA
AAGATGCTGAAGATCAGTTGGGTGCACGAGTGGGTTACATCGAACTGGATCTCAACAGCGGTAAGATCCT
TGAGAGTTTTCGCCCCGAAGAACGTTTTCCAATGATGAGCACTTTTAAAGTTCTGCTATGTGGCGCGGTA
TTATCCCGTATTGACGCCGGGCAAGAGCAACTCGGTCGCCGCATACACTATTCTCAGAATGACTTGGTTG
AGTACTCACCAGTCACAGAAAAGCATCTTACGGATGGCATGACAGTAAGAGAATTATGCAGTGCTGCCAT
AACCATGAGTGATAACACTGCGGCCAACTTACTTCTGACAACGATCGGAGGACCGAAGGAGCTAACCGCT
TTTTTGCACAACATGGGGGATCATGTAACTCGCCTTGATCGTTGGGAACCGGAGCTGAATGAAGCCATAC
CAAACGACGAGCGTGACACCACGATGCCTGTAGCAATGGCAACAACGTTGCGCAAACTATTAACTGGCGA
ACTACTTACTCTAGCTTCCCGGCAACAATTAATAGACTGGATGGAGGCGGATAAAGTTGCAGGACCACTT
CTGCGCTCGGCCCTTCCGGCTGGCTGGTTTATTGCTGATAAATCTGGAGCCGGTGAGCGTGGGTCTCGCG
GTATCATTGCAGCACTGGGGCCAGATGGTAAGCCCTCCCGTATCGTAGTTATCTACACGACGGGGAGTCA
GGCAACTATGGATGAACGAAATAGACAGATCGCTGAGATAGGTGCCTCACTGATTAAGCATTGGTAACTG
TCAGACCAAGTTTACTCATATATACTTTAGATTGATTTAAAACTTCATTTTTAATTTAAAAGGATCTAGG
TGAAGATCCTTTTTGATAATCTCATGACCAAAATCCCTTAACGTGAGTTTTCGTTCCACTGAGCGTCAGA
CCCCGTAGAAAAGATCAAAGGATCTTCTTGAGATCCTTTTTTTCTGCGCGTAATCTGCTGCTTGCAAACA
AAAAAACCACCGCTACCAGCGGTGGTTTGTTTGCCGGATCAAGAGCTACCAACTCTTTTTCCGAAGGTAA
CTGGCTTCAGCAGAGCGCAGATACCAAATACTGTTCTTCTAGTGTAGCCGTAGTTAGGCCACCACTTCAA
GAACTCTGTAGCACCGCCTACATACCTCGCTCTGCTAATCCTGTTACCAGTGGCTGCTGCCAGTGGCGAT
AAGTCGTGTCTTACCGGGTTGGACTCAAGACGATAGTTACCGGATAAGGCGCAGCGGTCGGGCTGAACGG
GGGGTTCGTGCACACAGCCCAGCTTGGAGCGAACGACCTACACCGAACTGAGATACCTACAGCGTGAGCT
ATGAGAAAGCGCCACGCTTCCCGAAGGGAGAAAGGCGGACAGGTATCCGGTAAGCGGCAGGGTCGGAACA
GGAGAGCGCACGAGGGAGCTTCCAGGGGGAAACGCCTGGTATCTTTATAGTCCTGTCGGGTTTCGCCACC
TCTGACTTGAGCGTCGATTTTTGTGATGCTCGTCAGGGGGGCGGAGCCTATGGAAAAACGCCAGCAACGC
GGCCTTTTTACGGTTCCTGGCCTTTTGCTGGCCTTTTGCTCACATGTTCTTTCCTGCGTTATCCCCTGAT
TCTGTGGATAACCGTATTACCGCCTTTGAGTGAGCTGATACCGCTCGCCGCAGCCGAACGACCGAGCGCA
GCGAGTCAGTGAGCGAGGAAGCGGAAGAGCGCCTGATGCGGTATTTTCTCCTTACGCATCTGTGCGGTAT
TTCACACCGCATAGACCAGCCGCGTAACCTGGCAAAATCGGTTACGGTTGAGTAATAAATGGATGCCCTG
CGTAAGCGGGTGTGGGCGGACAATAAAGTCTTAAACTGAACAAAATAGATCTAAACTATGACAATAAAGT
CTTAAACTAGACAGAATAGTTGTAAACTGAAATCAGTCCAGTTATGCTGTGAAAAAGCATACTGGACTTT
TGTTATGGCTAAAGCAAACTCTTCATTTTCTGAAGTGCAAATTGCCCGTCGTATTAAAGAGGGGCGTGGC
CAAGGGCATGGTAAAGACTATATTCGCGGCGTTGTGACAATTTACCGAACAACTCCGCGGCCGGGAAGCC
GATCTCGGCTTGAACGAATTGTTAGGTGGCGGTACTTGGGTCGATATCAAAGTGCATCACTTCTTCCCGT
ATGCCCAACTTTGTATAGAGAGCCACTGCGGGATCGTCACCGTAATCTGCTTGCACGTAGATCACATAAG
CACCAAGCGCGTTGGCCTCATGCTTGAGGAGATTGATGAGCGCGGTGGCAATGCCCTGCCTCCGGTGCTC
GCCGGAGACTGCGAGATCATAGATATAGATCTCACTACGCGGCTGCTCAAACTTGGGCAGAACGTAAGCC
GCGAGAGCGCCAACAACCGCTTCTTGGTCGAAGGCAGCAAGCGCGATGAATGTCTTACTACGGAGCAAGT
TCCCGAGGTAATCGGAGTCCGGCTGATGTTGGGAGTAGGTGGCTACGTCTCCGAACTCACGACCGAAAAG
ATCAAGAGCAGCCCGCATGGATTTGACTTGGTCAGGGCCGAGCCTACATGTGCGAATGATGCCCATACTT
GAGCCACCTAACTTTGTTTTAGGGCGACTGCCCTGCTGCGTAACATCGTTGCTGCTCCATAACATCAAAC
ATCGACCCACGGCGTAACGCGCTTGCTGCTTGGATGCCCGAGGCATAGACTGTACAAAAAAACAGTCATA
ACAAGCCATGAAAACCGCCACTGCGCCGTTACCACCGCTGCGTTCGGTCAAGGTTCTGGACCAGTTGCGT
GAGCGCATACGCTACTTGCATTACAGTTTACGAACCGAACAGGCTTATGTCAACTGGGTTCGTGCCTTCA
TCCGTTTCCACGGTGTGCGTCACCCGGCAACCTTGGGCAGCAGCGAAGTCGAGGCATTTCTGTCCTGGCT
GGCGAACGAGCGCAAGGTTTCGGTCTCCACGCATCGTCAGGCATTGGCGGCCTTGCTGTTCTTCTACGGC
AAGGTGCTGTGCACGGATCTGCCCTGGCTTCAGGAGATCGGAAGACCTCGGCCGTCGCGGCGCTTGCCGG
TGGTGCTGACCCCGGATGAAGTGGTTCGCATCCTCGGTTTTCTGGAAGGCGAGCATCGTTTGTTCGCCCA
GGACTCTAGCTATAGTTCTAGTGGTTGGCTACGTATACTCCGGAATATTAATAGATCATGGAGATAATTA
AAATGATAACCATCTCGCAAATAAATAAGTATTTTACTGTTTTCGTAACAGTTTTGTAATAAAAAAACCT
ATAAATATTCCGGATTATTCATACCGTCCCACCATCGGGCGCGGATCCCGGTCCGAAGCGCGCGGAATTC
CTGGAAGTTCTGTTCCAGGGGCCCTTGACAACATAAAAACTTTGTGTTATACTTGTAACGTAAGGAGGTA
ATGATTCAGTTTAAGGTTTACACCTATAAAAGAGAGAGCCGTTATCGTCTGTTTGTGGATGTACAGAGTG
ATATTATTGACACGCCCGGGCGACGGATGGTGATCCCCCTGGCCAGTGCACGTCTGCTGTCAGATAAAGT
CTCCCGTGAACTTTACCCGGTGGTGCATATCGGGGATGAAAGCTGGCGCATGATGACCACCGATATGGCC
AGTGTGCCGGTCTCCGTTATCGGGGAAGAAGTGGCTGATCTCAGCCACCGCGAAAATGACATCAAAAACG
CCATTAACCTGATGTTCTGGGGAATATAAGAGCATCATCATCATCACCACCACCACCACCACTGAAGCGC
TTGGAGCCACCCGCAGTTCGAAAAAGGTGGAGGTTCTGGCGGTGGATCGGGAGGTTCAGCGTGGAGCCAC
CCGCAGTTCGAGAAATAGAAAGAAACCGCTGCTGCTAAATTCGAACGCCAGCACATGGACAGCTAGATGA
AGCGGCGGTGGAAGAAAAACTTTATCGCCGTGTCCGCCGCCAACCGGTTCAAGAAGATCAGCAGCTCTGG
CGCCCTGCTGAGAGGACCAGGTGGACCCCCGGCTGATCGACGGCAAATGAGGCAGCGGCAAGATCCTGCA
CAACCAGAACGTGAACAGCTGGGGCCCCATCACCGTGACCCCTACCACCGACGGCGGCGAGACAAGATTC
GACGGCCAGATCATCGTGCAGATGGAAAACGACCCCGTGGTGGCCAAGGCCGCTGCCAATCTGGCCGGCA
AGCACGCCGAGAGCAGCGTGGTGGTGCAGCTGGACAGCGACGGCAACTACCGGGTGGTGTACGGCGACCC
CAGCAAGCTGGACGGCAAGCTGCGGTGGCAGCTGGTGGGACACGGCAGGGACCACAGCGAGACAAACAAC
ACCCGGCTGAGCGGCTACAGCGCCGACGAGCTGGCCGTGAAGCTGGCCAAGTTCCAGCAGAGCTTCAACC
AGGCCGAGAACATCAACAACAAGCCCGACCACATCAGCATCGTGGGCTGCAGCCTGGTGTCCGACGACAA
GCAGAAGGGCTTCGGCCACCAGTTCATCAACGCTATGGACGCCAACGGCCTGCGGGTGGACGTGTCCGTG
CGGTCTAGCGAACTGGCCGTGGACGAGGCCGGCAGAAAGCACACCAAGGACGCCAATGGCGACTGGGTGC
AGAAGGCCGAAAACAACAAGGTGTCCCTGAGCTGGGACGCCCAGGGCCTGGAATGAGCGGCCGCTTTCGA
ATCTAGAGCCTGCAGTCTCGAGGCATGCGGTACCAAGCTTGTCGAGAAGTACTAGAGGATCATAATCAGC
CATACCACATTTGTAGAGGTTTTACTTGCTTTAAAAAACCTCCCACACCTCCCCCTGAACCTGAAACATA
AAATGAATGCAATTGTTGTTGTTAACTTGTTTATTGCAGCTTATAATGGTTACAAATAAAGCAATAGCAT
CACAAATTTCACAAATAAAGCATTTTTTTCACTGCATTCTAGTTGTGGTTTGTCCAAACTCATCAATGTA
TCTTATCATGTCTGGATCTGATCACTGCTTGAGCCTAGGAGATCCGAACCAGATAAGTGAAATCTAGTTC
CAAACTATTTTGTCATTTTTAATTTTCGTATTAGCTTACGACGCTACACCCAGTTCCCATCTATTTTGTC
ACTCTTCCCTAAATAATCCTTAAAAACTCCATTTCCACCCCTCCCAGTTCCCAACTATTTTGTCCGCCCA
CAGCGGGGCATTTTTCTTCCTGTTATGTTTTTAATCAAACATCCTGCCAACTCCATGTGACAAACCGTCA
TCTTCGGCTACTTTTTCTCTGTCACAGAATGAAAATTTTTCTGTCATCTCTTCGTTATTAATGTTTGTAA
TTGACTGAATATCAACGCTTATTTGCAGCCTGAATGGCGAATGG
