Features (pLannotate 1.2.2; 20 found; start..end, strand, type, name):
      2..457     +  rep_origin     f1 ori (sequence partly withheld): f1 bacteriophage origin of replication; arrow indicates direction of (+) strand synthesis
    484..588     +  promoter       AmpR promoter: bla
    589..1449    +  CDS            AmpR: β-lactamase; bla; confers resistance to ampicillin, carbenicillin, and related antibiotics
   1620..2208    +  rep_origin     ori: high-copy-number ColE1/pMB1/pBR322/pUC origin of replication
   2394..2443    -  misc_feature   bom (fragment): basis of mobility region from pBR322
   2511..2735    -  mobile_element Tn7R: mini-Tn7 element (right end of the Tn7 transposon) Tn7
   2802..3335    -  CDS            GmR: gentamycin acetyltransferase; aacC1; confers resistance to gentamycin
   3524..3552    -  promoter       Pc promoter: intI1 (promoter lies within the coding sequence); class 1 integron promoter
   3530..3877    -  CDS            YPR2_ECOLX (fragment): Protein predicted: Swiss-Prot protein existence level 4. From Escherichia coli.
   3904..3995    +  promoter       polyhedrin promoter: polh from Autographa californica; promoter for the baculovirus polyhedrin gene
   4136..4438    +  CDS            ccdB: CcdB, a bacterial toxin that poisons DNA gyrase; ccdB; Plasmids containing the ccdB gene cannot be propagated in standard E. coli strains.
   4454..4471    +  CDS            9xHis (fragment): 9xHis affinity tag
   4475..4564    +  CDS            Twin-Strep-tag: two Strep-Tag®II moieties connected by a linker for enhanced binding to Strep-Tactin®, an engineered form of streptavidin (Schmidt et al., 2013)
   4568..4612    +  CDS            S-Tag: affinity and epitope tag derived from pancreatic ribonuclease A
   4616..4699    +  CDS            MYLK2 (fragment): MYLK2_HUMAN - Experimental evidence at protein level: Swiss-Prot protein existence level 1. Implicated in the level of global muscle contraction and cardiac function. Phosphorylates a specific serine in the N-terminus of a myosin light chain. From Homo sapiens (Human).
   4746..5366    +  CDS            rtxA (fragment): MARTX_VIBCH - Also known as rtx From Vibrio cholerae serotype O1 (strain ATCC 39315 / El Tor Inaba N16961).
   5447..5530    +  CDS            large T antigen (fragment): large T antigen from SV40 (simian virus 40)
   5553..5687    +  polyA_signal   SV40 poly(A) signal: SV40 polyadenylation signal
   5716..5881    -  mobile_element Tn7L: mini-Tn7 element (left end of the Tn7 transposon) Tn7
   6044..6060    +  CDS            lacZα (fragment): LacZα fragment of β-galactosidase; lacZ fragment
>Addgene plasmid #55184 | pCoofy41 | analyzer sequence | sequence record 85558
G
[124 nt withheld, positions 2-125]
C
[91 nt withheld, positions 127-217]
A
[49 nt withheld, positions 219-267]
CCTTTGACGTTGGAGTCCACGTTCTTT
[37 nt withheld, positions 295-331]
ACCCTATCTCGGTCTATTCTTTTGATTTATAAGGGATTTTGCCGATTTCGGCCTATTGGTTAAAAAATGA
GCTGATTTAACAAAAATTTAACGCGAATTTTAACAAAATATTAACGTTTACAATTTCAGGTGGCACTTTT
CGGGGAAATGTGCGCGGAACCCCTATTTGTTTATTTTTCTAAATACATTCAAATATGTATCCGCTCATGA
GACAATAACCCTGATAAATGCTTCAATAATATTGAAAAAGGAAGAGTATGAGTATTCAACATTTCCGTGT
CGCCCTTATTCCCTTTTTTGCGGCATTTTGCCTTCCTGTTTTTGCTCACCCAGAAACGCTGGTGAAAGTA
AAAGATGCTGAAGATCAGTTGGGTGCACGAGTGGGTTACATCGAACTGGATCTCAACAGCGGTAAGATCC
TTGAGAGTTTTCGCCCCGAAGAACGTTTTCCAATGATGAGCACTTTTAAAGTTCTGCTATGTGGCGCGGT
ATTATCCCGTATTGACGCCGGGCAAGAGCAACTCGGTCGCCGCATACACTATTCTCAGAATGACTTGGTT
GAGTACTCACCAGTCACAGAAAAGCATCTTACGGATGGCATGACAGTAAGAGAATTATGCAGTGCTGCCA
TAACCATGAGTGATAACACTGCGGCCAACTTACTTCTGACAACGATCGGAGGACCGAAGGAGCTAACCGC
TTTTTTGCACAACATGGGGGATCATGTAACTCGCCTTGATCGTTGGGAACCGGAGCTGAATGAAGCCATA
CCAAACGACGAGCGTGACACCACGATGCCTGTAGCAATGGCAACAACGTTGCGCAAACTATTAACTGGCG
AACTACTTACTCTAGCTTCCCGGCAACAATTAATAGACTGGATGGAGGCGGATAAAGTTGCAGGACCACT
TCTGCGCTCGGCCCTTCCGGCTGGCTGGTTTATTGCTGATAAATCTGGAGCCGGTGAGCGTGGGTCTCGC
GGTATCATTGCAGCACTGGGGCCAGATGGTAAGCCCTCCCGTATCGTAGTTATCTACACGACGGGGAGTC
AGGCAACTATGGATGAACGAAATAGACAGATCGCTGAGATAGGTGCCTCACTGATTAAGCATTGGTAACT
GTCAGACCAAGTTTACTCATATATACTTTAGATTGATTTAAAACTTCATTTTTAATTTAAAAGGATCTAG
GTGAAGATCCTTTTTGATAATCTCATGACCAAAATCCCTTAACGTGAGTTTTCGTTCCACTGAGCGTCAG
ACCCCGTAGAAAAGATCAAAGGATCTTCTTGAGATCCTTTTTTTCTGCGCGTAATCTGCTGCTTGCAAAC
AAAAAAACCACCGCTACCAGCGGTGGTTTGTTTGCCGGATCAAGAGCTACCAACTCTTTTTCCGAAGGTA
ACTGGCTTCAGCAGAGCGCAGATACCAAATACTGTCCTTCTAGTGTAGCCGTAGTTAGGCCACCACTTCA
AGAACTCTGTAGCACCGCCTACATACCTCGCTCTGCTAATCCTGTTACCAGTGGCTGCTGCCAGTGGCGA
TAAGTCGTGTCTTACCGGGTTGGACTCAAGACGATAGTTACCGGATAAGGCGCAGCGGTCGGGCTGAACG
GGGGGTTCGTGCACACAGCCCAGCTTGGAGCGAACGACCTACACCGAACTGAGATACCTACAGCGTGAGC
ATTGAGAAAGCGCCACGCTTCCCGAAGGGAGAAAGGCGGACAGGTATCCGGTAAGCGGCAGGGTCGGAAC
AGGAGAGCGCACGAGGGAGCTTCCAGGGGGAAACGCCTGGTATCTTTATAGTCCTGTCGGGTTTCGCCAC
CTCTGACTTGAGCGTCGATTTTTGTGATGCTCGTCAGGGGGGCGGAGCCTATGGAAAAACGCCAGCAACG
CGGCCTTTTTACGGTTCCTGGCCTTTTGCTGGCCTTTTGCTCACATGTTCTTTCCTGCGTTATCCCCTGA
TTCTGTGGATAACCGTATTACCGCCTTTGAGTGAGCTGATACCGCTCGCCGCAGCCGAACGACCGAGCGC
AGCGAGTCAGTGAGCGAGGAAGCGGAAGAGCGCCTGATGCGGTATTTTCTCCTTACGCATCTGTGCGGTA
TTTCACACCGCAGACCAGCCGCGTAACCTGGCAAAATCGGTTACGGTTGAGTAATAAATGGATGCCCTGC
GTAAGCGGGTGTGGGCGGACAATAAAGTCTTAAACTGAACAAAATAGATCTAAACTATGACAATAAAGTC
TTAAACTAGACAGAATAGTTGTAAACTGAAATCAGTCCAGTTATGCTGTGAAAAAGCATACTGGACTTTT
GTTATGGCTAAAGCAAACTCTTCATTTTCTGAAGTGCAAATTGCCCGTCGTATTAAAGAGGGGCGTGGCC
AAGGGCATGGTAAAGACTATATTCGCGGCGTTGTGACAATTTACCGAACAACTCCGCGGCCGGGAAGCCG
ATCTCGGCTTGAACGAATTGTTAGGTGGCGGTACTTGGGTCGATATCAAAGTGCATCACTTCTTCCCGTA
TGCCCAACTTTGTATAGAGAGCCACTGCGGGATCGTCACCGTAATCTGCTTGCACGTAGATCACATAAGC
ACCAAGCGCGTTGGCCTCATGCTTGAGGAGATTGATGAGCGCGGTGGCAATGCCCTGCCTCCGGTGCTCG
CCGGAGACTGCGAGATCATAGATATAGATCTCACTACGCGGCTGCTCAAACCTGGGCAGAACGTAAGCCG
CGAGAGCGCCAACAACCGCTTCTTGGTCGAAGGCAGCAAGCGCGATGAATGTCTTACTACGGAGCAAGTT
CCCGAGGTAATCGGAGTCCGGCTGATGTTGGGAGTAGGTGGCTACGTCTCCGAACTCACGACCGAAAAGA
TCAAGAGCAGCCCGCATGGATTTGACTTGGTCAGGGCCGAGCCTACATGTGCGAATGATGCCCATACTTG
AGCCACCTAACTTTGTTTTAGGGCGACTGCCCTGCTGCGTAACATCGTTGCTGCTGCGTAACATCGTTGC
TGCTCCATAACATCAAACATCGACCCACGGCGTAACGCGCTTGCTGCTTGGATGCCCGAGGCATAGACTG
TACAAAAAAACAGTCATAACAAGCCATGAAAACCGCCACTGCGCCGTTACCACCGCTGCGTTCGGTCAAG
GTTCTGGACCAGTTGCGTGAGCGCATACGCTACTTGCATTACAGTTTACGAACCGAACAGGCTTATGTCA
ACTGGGTTCGTGCCTTCATCCGTTTCCACGGTGTGCGTCACCCGGCAACCTTGGGCAGCAGCGAAGTCGA
GGCATTTCTGTCCTGGCTGGCGAACGAGCGCAAGGTTTCGGTCTCCACGCATCGTCAGGCATTGGCGGCC
TTGCTGTTCTTCTACGGCAAGGTGCTGTGCACGGATCTGCCCTGGCTTCAGGAGATCGGAAGACCTCGGC
CGTCGCGGCGCTTGCCGGTGGTGCTGACCCCGGATGAAGTGGTTCGCATCCTCGGTTTTCTGGAAGGCGA
GCATCGTTTGTTCGCCCAGGACTCTAGCTATAGTTCTAGTGGTTGGCTACGTATACTCCGGAATATTAAT
AGATCATGGAGATAATTAAAATGATAACCATCTCGCAAATAAATAAGTATTTTACTGTTTTCGTAACAGT
TTTGTAATAAAAAAACCTATAAATATTCCGGATTATTCATACCGTCCCACCATCGGGCGCGGATCCCGGT
CCGAAGCGCGCGGAATTCCTGGAAGTTCTGTTCCAGGGGCCCTTGACAACATAAAAACTTTGTGTTATAC
TTGTAACGTAAGGAGGTAATGATTCAGTTTAAGGTTTACACCTATAAAAGAGAGAGCCGTTATCGTCTGT
TTGTGGATGTACAGAGTGATATTATTGACACGCCCGGGCGACGGATGGTGATCCCCCTGGCCAGTGCACG
TCTGCTGTCAGATAAAGTCTCCCGTGAACTTTACCCGGTGGTGCATATCGGGGATGAAAGCTGGCGCATG
ATGACCACCGATATGGCCAGTGTGCCGGTCTCCGTTATCGGGGAAGAAGTGGCTGATCTCAGCCACCGCG
AAAATGACATCAAAAACGCCATTAACCTGATGTTCTGGGGAATATAAGAGCATCATCATCATCACCACCA
CCACCACCACTGAAGCGCTTGGAGCCACCCGCAGTTCGAAAAAGGTGGAGGTTCTGGCGGTGGATCGGGA
GGTTCAGCGTGGAGCCACCCGCAGTTCGAGAAATAGAAAGAAACCGCTGCTGCTAAATTCGAACGCCAGC
ACATGGACAGCTAGATGAAGCGGCGGTGGAAGAAAAACTTTATCGCCGTGTCCGCCGCCAACCGGTTCAA
GAAGATCAGCAGCTCTGGCGCCCTGCTGAGAGGACCAGGTGGACCCCCGGCTGATCGACGGCAAATGAGG
CAGCGGCAAGATCCTGCACAACCAGAACGTGAACAGCTGGGGCCCCATCACCGTGACCCCTACCACCGAC
GGCGGCGAGACAAGATTCGACGGCCAGATCATCGTGCAGATGGAAAACGACCCCGTGGTGGCCAAGGCCG
CTGCCAATCTGGCCGGCAAGCACGCCGAGAGCAGCGTGGTGGTGCAGCTGGACAGCGACGGCAACTACCG
GGTGGTGTACGGCGACCCCAGCAAGCTGGACGGCAAGCTGCGGTGGCAGCTGGTGGGACACGGCAGGGAC
CACAGCGAGACAAACAACACCCGGCTGAGCGGCTACAGCGCCGACGAGCTGGCCGTGAAGCTGGCCAAGT
TCCAGCAGAGCTTCAACCAGGCCGAGAACATCAACAACAAGCCCGACCACATCAGCATCGTGGGCTGCAG
CCTGGTGTCCGACGACAAGCAGAAGGGCTTCGGCCACCAGTTCATCAACGCTATGGACGCCAACGGCCTG
CGGGTGGACGTGTCCGTGCGGTCTAGCGAACTGGCCGTGGACGAGGCCGGCAGAAAGCACACCAAGGACG
CCAATGGCGACTGGGTGCAGAAGGCCGAAAACAACAAGGTGTCCCTGAGCTGGGACGCCCAGGGCCTGGA
ATGAGCGGCCGCTTTCGAATCTAGAGCCTGCAGTCTCGAGGCATGCGGTACCAAGCTTGTCGAGAAGTAC
TAGAGGATCATAATCAGCCATACCACATTTGTAGAGGTTTTACTTGCTTTAAAAAACCTCCCACACCTCC
CCCTGAACCTGAAACATAAAATGAATGCAATTGTTGTTGTTAACTTGTTTATTGCAGCTTATAATGGTTA
CAAATAAAGCAATAGCATCACAAATTTCACAAATAAAGCATTTTTTTCACTGCATTCTAGTTGTGGTTTG
TCCAAACTCATCAATGTATCTTATCATGTCTGGATCTGATCACTGCTTGAGCCTAGGAGATCCGAACCAG
ATAAGTGAAATCTAGTTCCAAACTATTTTGTCATTTTTAATTTTCGTATTAGCTTACGACGCTACACCCA
GTTCCCATCTATTTTGTCACTCTTCCCTAAATAATCCTTAAAAACTCCATTTCCACCCCTCCCAGTTCCC
AACTATTTTGTCCGCCCACAGCGGGGCATTTTTCTTCCTGTTATGTTTTTAATCAAACATCCTGCCAACT
CCATGTGACAAACCGTCATCTTCGGCTACTTTTTCTCTGTCACAGAATGAAAATTTTTCTGTCATCTCTT
CGTTATTAATGTTTGTAATTGACTGAATATCAACGCTTATTTGCAGCCTGAATGGCGAATGG
