>Addgene plasmid #55184 | pCoofy41 | addgene partial sequence | sequence record 91262 | Polyhedrin-F 5'-AAATGATAACCATCTCGC-3'
GGCGCGGATCCCGGTCCGAAGCGCGCGGAATTCCTGGAAGTTCTGTTCCAGGGGCCCTTGACAACATAAA
AACTTTGTGTTATACTTGTAACGTAAGGAGGTAATGATTCAGTTTAAGGTTTACACCTATAAAAGAGAGA
GCCGTTATCGTCTGTTTGTGGATGTACAGAGTGATATTATTGACACGCCCGGGCGACGGATGGTGATCCC
CCTGGCCAGTGCACGTCTGCTGTCAGATAAAGTCTCCCGTGAACTTTACCCGGTGGTGCATATCGGGGAT
GAAAGCTGGCGCATGATGACCACCGATATGGCCAGTGTGCCGGTCTCCGTTATCGGGGAAGAAGTGGCTG
ATCTCAGCCACCGCGAAAATGACATCAAAAACGCCATTAACCTGATGTTCTGGGGAATATAAGAGCATCA
TCATCATCACCACCACCACCACCACTGAAGCGCTTGGAGCCACCCGCAGTTCGAAAAAGGTGGAGGTTCT
GGCGGTGGATCGGGAGGTTCAGCGTGGAGCCACCCGCAGTTCGAGAAATAGAAAGAAACCGCTGCTGCTA
AATTCGAACGCCAGCACATGGACAGCTAGATGAAGCGGCGGTGGAAGAAAAACTTTATCGCCGTGTCCGC
CGCCAACCGGTTCAAGAAGATCAGCAGCTCTGGCGCCCTGCTGAGAGGACCAGGTGGACCCCCGGCTGAT
CGACGGCAA
