>Addgene plasmid #55184 | pCoofy41 | addgene partial sequence | sequence record 91278 | SV40pA-R 5'-GAAATTTGTGATGCTATTGC-3'
ACAAGTTAACAACAACAATTGCATTCATTTTATGTTTCAGGTTCAGGGGGAGGTGTGGGAGGTTTTTTAA
AGCAAGTAAAACCTCTACAAATGTGGTATGGCTGATTATGATCCTCTAGTACTTCTCGACAAGCTTGGTA
CCGCATGCCTCGAGACTGCAGGCTCTAGATTCGAAAGCGGCCGCTCATTCCAGGCCCTGGGCGTCCCAGC
TCAGGGACACCTTGTTGTTTTCGGCCTTCTGCACCCAGTCGCCATTGGCGTCCTTGGTGTGCTTTCTGCC
GGCCTCGTCCACGGCCAGTTCGCTAGACCGCACGGACACGTCCACCCGCAGGCCGTTGGCGTCCATAGCG
TTGATGAACTGGTGGCCGAAGCCCTTCTGCTTGTCGTCGGACACCAGGCTGCAGCCCACGATGCTGATGT
GGTCGGGCTTGTTGTTGATGTTCTCGGCCTGGTTGAAGCTCTGCTGGAACTTGGCCAGCTTCACGGCCAG
CTCGTCGGCGCTGTAGCCGCTCAGCCGGGTGTTGTTTGTCTCGCTGTGGTCCCTGCCGTGTCCCACCAGC
TGCCACCGCAGCTTGCCGTCCAGCTTGCTGGGGTCGCCGTACACCACCCGGTAGTTGCCGTCGCTGTCCA
GCTGCACCACCACGCTGCTCTCGGCGTGCTTGCCGGCCAGATTGGCAGCGGCCTTGGCCACCACGGGGTC
GTTTTCCATCTGCACGATGATCTGGCCGTCGAATCTTGTCTCGCCGCCGTCGGTGGTAGG
